>Addgene plasmid #210504 | pCMV-NES-TvmvC-43LK-iLID-TvmvN-TVMVseq(P1'S)-mCherry | addgene full sequence | sequence record 415566 | Addgene NGS Result
GACGGATCGGGAGATCTCCCGATCCCCTATGGTGCACTCTCAGTACAATCTGCTCTGATGCCGCATAGTT
AAGCCAGTATCTGCTCCCTGCTTGTGTGTTGGAGGTCGCTGAGTAGTGCGCGAGCAAAATTTAAGCTACA
ACAAGGCAAGGCTTGACCGACAATTGCATGAAGAATCTGCTTAGGGTTAGGCGTTTTGCGCTGCTTCGCG
ATGTACGGGCCAGATATACGCGTTGACATTGATTATTGACTAGTTATTAATAGTAATCAATTACGGGGTC
ATTAGTTCATAGCCCATATATGGAGTTCCGCGTTACATAACTTACGGTAAATGGCCCGCCTGGCTGACCG
CCCAACGACCCCCGCCCATTGACGTCAATAATGACGTATGTTCCCATAGTAACGCCAATAGGGACTTTCC
ATTGACGTCAATGGGTGGAGTATTTACGGTAAACTGCCCACTTGGCAGTACATCAAGTGTATCATATGCC
AAGTACGCCCCCTATTGACGTCAATGACGGTAAATGGCCCGCCTGGCATTATGCCCAGTACATGACCTTA
TGGGACTTTCCTACTTGGCAGTACATCTACGTATTAGTCATCGCTATTACCATGGTGATGCGGTTTTGGC
AGTACATCAATGGGCGTGGATAGCGGTTTGACTCACGGGGATTTCCAAGTCTCCACCCCATTGACGTCAA
TGGGAGTTTGTTTTGGCACCAAAATCAACGGGACTTTCCAAAATGTCGTAACAACTCCGCCCCATTGACG
CAAATGGGCGGTAGGCGTGTACGGTGGGAGGTCTATATAAGCAGAGCTCTCTGGCTAACTAGAGAACCCA
CTGCTTACTGGCTTATCGAAATTAATACGACTCACTATAGGGAGACCCAAGCTGGCTAGCGCCACCATGA
ACCTGGTGGACCTGCAGAAGAAGCTGGAGGAGCTGGAGCTGGACGAGCAGCAGGGAGGCAAGCTTAAAAG
CGTCTCCAGCCTGGTGTCTGAATCCTCTCACATTGTGCATAAAGAAGACACTTCTTTCTGGCAGCACTGG
ATCACCACTAAAGATGGCCAGTGTGGCAGCCCACTTGTTTCCATCATTGATGGCAACATTCTGGGCATCC
ACAGCCTGACTCATACCACCAACGGTAGCAACTACTTCGTGGAATTTCCGGAAAAATTCGTGGCGACTTA
TCTTGACGCCGCGGACGGTTGGTGCAAAAACTGGAAATTCAACGCGGATAAAATCAGCTGGGGTTCCTTT
ACCCTGGTTGAAGATGCGCCGGAAGATGACTTCATGGCCAAAAAAACTGTTGCCGCCATCATGGACACCG
CATGTGGTGGCGGTGGCTCTGGAGGTGGTGGGTCCGGAGGAGGAGGTGGCGGTTCCGGCGGAGGTGGGTC
TGGTGGAGGTGGATCTGGAGGAGGTGGTTCAGGTGGAGGAGGTTCTGGCGGCCGCGAATTTCTTGCTACA
ACCCTTGAAAGAATCGAGAAAAATTTCGTGATTACTGATCCGAGACTGCCTGACAACCCAATTATTTTTG
CGAGCGATTCCTTCCTGCAACTGACAGAATATTCTCGGGAAGAGATCCTGGGGCGCAATTGCCGTTTTCT
GCAAGGACCCGAGACAGACCGTGCCACTGTTCGGAAAATCAGAGATGCTATTGACAACCAGACTGAAGTG
ACCGTTCAGCTGATCAATTATACCAAGAGCGGCAAGAAGTTCTGGAACGTGTTCCACCTGCAACCGATGC
GCGATTATAAGGGCGACGTCCAGTACTTCATTGGCGTGCAGCTGGATGGCACCGAACGTCTTCACGGCGC
CGCTGAGCGTGAGGCGGTCTGCCTCATAAAGAAAACGGCGTTCCAAATCGCAGGATCCATGCTTCAACTT
CCTCCTCTTGAACGTCTTACTCTTATGTTGCAGCTACCACCATTAGAGAGACTAACACTGTCTAAGGCTT
TGCTGAAGGGCGTGCGCGATTTTAATCCGATCTCTGCTTGCGTATGCCTGCTGGAAAACTCCTCGGATGG
TCACAGTGAACGTCTGTTTGGCATTGGTTTTGGCCCGTATATCATTGCCAACCAGCACCTGTTTCGTCGT
AACAATGGCGAACTGACCATCAAAACCATGCACGGTGAATTTAAAGTCAAAAACTCTACCCAGCTGCAAA
TGAAACCTGTTGAAGGCCGTGACATTATCGTTATCAAAATGGCTAAAGACTTCCCGCCGTTCCCGCAGAA
ACTGAAATTCCGTCAGCCGACCATCAAAGATCGTGTGTGCATGGTGTCCACCAACTTTCAGCAGGAGTTT
CTGGCAACCACACTGGAACGGATCGAGAAAAATTTCGTGATTACTGATCCGAGACTGCCTGACAACCCAA
TCATTTTTGCGAGCGATTCCTTCCTGCAACTGACAGAATATTCTCGGGAAGAGATCCTGGGGCGCAATTG
CCGTTTTCTGCAAGGACCCGAGACAGACCGTGCCACTGTTCGGAAAATCAGAGATGCTATTGACAACCAG
ACTGAAGTGACCGTTCAGCTGATCAATTATACCAAGAGCGGCAAGAAGTTCTGGAACGTGTTCCACCTGC
AACCGATGCGCGATTATAAGGGCGACGTCCAGTACTTCATTGGCGTGCAGCTGGATGGCACCGAACGTCT
TCACGGCGCCGCTGAGCGTGAGGCGGTCTGCCTGATCAAAAAGACAGCCTTTCAGATTGCTGAAACCGTG
CGTTTCCAGAGCATGGTGAGCAAGGGCGAGGAGGATAACATGGCCATCATCAAGGAGTTCATGCGCTTCA
AGGTGCACATGGAGGGCTCCGTGAACGGCCACGAGTTCGAGATCGAGGGCGAGGGCGAGGGCCGCCCCTA
CGAGGGCACCCAGACCGCCAAGCTGAAGGTGACCAAGGGTGGCCCCCTGCCCTTCGCCTGGGACATCCTG
TCCCCTCAGTTCATGTACGGCTCCAAGGCCTACGTGAAGCACCCCGCCGACATCCCCGACTACTTGAAGC
TGTCCTTCCCCGAGGGCTTCAAGTGGGAGCGCGTGATGAACTTCGAGGACGGCGGCGTGGTGACCGTGAC
CCAGGACTCCTCCCTGCAGGACGGCGAGTTCATCTACAAGGTGAAGCTGCGCGGCACCAACTTCCCCTCC
GACGGCCCCGTAATGCAGAAGAAGACCATGGGCTGGGAGGCCTCCTCCGAGCGGATGTACCCCGAGGACG
GCGCCCTGAAGGGCGAGATCAAGCAGAGGCTGAAGCTGAAGGACGGCGGCCACTACGACGCTGAGGTCAA
GACCACCTACAAGGCCAAGAAGCCCGTGCAGCTGCCCGGCGCCTACAACGTCAACATCAAGTTGGACATC
ACCTCCCACAACGAGGACTACACCATCGTGGAACAGTACGAACGCGCCGAGGGCCGCCACTCCACCGGTG
GCATGGACGAGCTGTACAAGTAACTCGAGTCTAGAGGGCCCGTTTAAACCCGCTGATCAGCCTCGACTGT
GCCTTCTAGTTGCCAGCCATCTGTTGTTTGCCCCTCCCCCGTGCCTTCCTTGACCCTGGAAGGTGCCACT
CCCACTGTCCTTTCCTAATAAAATGAGGAAATTGCATCGCATTGTCTGAGTAGGTGTCATTCTATTCTGG
GGGGTGGGGTGGGGCAGGACAGCAAGGGGGAGGATTGGGAAGACAATAGCAGGCATGCTGGGGATGCGGT
GGGCTCTATGGCTTCTGAGGCGGAAAGAACCAGCTGGGGCTCTAGGGGGTATCCCC
[124 nt withheld, positions 3767-3890]
C
[91 nt withheld, positions 3892-3982]
A
[49 nt withheld, positions 3984-4032]
CCTTTGACGTTGGAGTCCACGTTCTTT
[37 nt withheld, positions 4060-4096]
ACCCTATCTCGGTCTATTCTTTTGATTTATAAGGGATTTTGCCGATTTCGGCCTATTGGTTAAAAAATGA
GCTGATTTAACAAAAATTTAACGCGAATTAATTCTGTGGAATGTGTGTCAGTTAGGGTGTGGAAAGTCCC
CAGGCTCCCCAGCAGGCAGAAGTATGCAAAGCATGCATCTCAATTAGTCAGCAACCAGGTGTGGAAAGTC
CCCAGGCTCCCCAGCAGGCAGAAGTATGCAAAGCATGCATCTCAATTAGTCAGCAACCATAGTCCCGCCC
CTAACTCCGCCCATCCCGCCCCTAACTCCGCCCAGTTCCGCCCATTCTCCGCCCCATGGCTGACTAATTT
TTTTTATTTATGCAGAGGCCGAGGCCGCCTCTGCCTCTGAGCTATTCCAGAAGTAGTGAGGAGGCTTTTT
TGGAGGCCTAGGCTTTTGCAAAAAGCTCCCGGGAGCTTGTATATCCATTTTCGGATCTGATCAAGAGACA
GGATGAGGATCGTTTCGCATGATTGAACAAGATGGATTGCACGCAGGTTCTCCGGCCGCTTGGGTGGAGA
GGCTATTCGGCTATGACTGGGCACAACAGACAATCGGCTGCTCTGATGCCGCCGTGTTCCGGCTGTCAGC
GCAGGGGCGCCCGGTTCTTTTTGTCAAGACCGACCTGTCCGGTGCCCTGAATGAACTGCAGGACGAGGCA
GCGCGGCTATCGTGGCTGGCCACGACGGGCGTTCCTTGCGCAGCTGTGCTCGACGTTGTCACTGAAGCGG
GAAGGGACTGGCTGCTATTGGGCGAAGTGCCGGGGCAGGATCTCCTGTCATCTCACCTTGCTCCTGCCGA
GAAAGTATCCATCATGGCTGATGCAATGCGGCGGCTGCATACGCTTGATCCGGCTACCTGCCCATTCGAC
CACCAAGCGAAACATCGCATCGAGCGAGCACGTACTCGGATGGAAGCCGGTCTTGTCGATCAGGATGATC
TGGACGAAGAGCATCAGGGGCTCGCGCCAGCCGAACTGTTCGCCAGGCTCAAGGCGCGCATGCCCGACGG
CGAGGATCTCGTCGTGACCCATGGCGATGCCTGCTTGCCGAATATCATGGTGGAAAATGGCCGCTTTTCT
GGATTCATCGACTGTGGCCGGCTGGGTGTGGCGGACCGCTATCAGGACATAGCGTTGGCTACCCGTGATA
TTGCTGAAGAGCTTGGCGGCGAATGGGCTGACCGCTTCCTCGTGCTTTACGGTATCGCCGCTCCCGATTC
GCAGCGCATCGCCTTCTATCGCCTTCTTGACGAGTTCTTCTGAGCGGGACTCTGGGGTTCGAAATGACCG
ACCAAGCGACGCCCAACCTGCCATCACGAGATTTCGATTCCACCGCCGCCTTCTATGAAAGGTTGGGCTT
CGGAATCGTTTTCCGGGACACCGGCTGGATGATCCTCCAGCGCGGGGATCTCATGCTGGAGTTCTTCGCC
CACCCCAACTTGTTTATTGCAGCTTATAATGGTTACAAATAAAGCAATAGCATCACAAATTTCACAAATA
AAGCATTTTTTTCACTGCATTCTAGTTGTGGTTTGTCCAAACTCATCAATGTATCTTATCATGTCTGTAT
ACCGTCGACCTCTAGCTAGAGCTTGGCGTAATCATGGTCATAGCTGTTTCCTGTGTGAAATTGTTATCCG
CTCACAATTCCACACAACATACGAGCCGGAAGCATAAAGTGTAAAGCCTGGGGTGCCTAATGAGTGAGCT
AACTCACATTAATTGCGTTGCGCTCACTGCCCGCTTTCCAGTCGGGAAACCTGTCGTGCCAGCTGCATTA
ATGAATCGGCCAACGCGCGGGGAGAGGCGGTTTGCGTATTGGGCGCTCTTCCGCTTCCTCGCTCACTGAC
TCGCTGCGCTCGGTCGTTCGGCTGCGGCGAGCGGTATCAGCTCACTCAAAGGCGGTAATACGGTTATCCA
CAGAATCAGGGGATAACGCAGGAAAGAACATGTGAGCAAAAGGCCAGCAAAAGGCCAGGAACCGTAAAAA
GGCCGCGTTGCTGGCGTTTTTCCATAGGCTCCGCCCCCCTGACGAGCATCACAAAAATCGACGCTCAAGT
CAGAGGTGGCGAAACCCGACAGGACTATAAAGATACCAGGCGTTTCCCCCTGGAAGCTCCCTCGTGCGCT
CTCCTGTTCCGACCCTGCCGCTTACCGGATACCTGTCCGCCTTTCTCCCTTCGGGAAGCGTGGCGCTTTC
TCATAGCTCACGCTGTAGGTATCTCAGTTCGGTGTAGGTCGTTCGCTCCAAGCTGGGCTGTGTGCACGAA
CCCCCCGTTCAGCCCGACCGCTGCGCCTTATCCGGTAACTATCGTCTTGAGTCCAACCCGGTAAGACACG
ACTTATCGCCACTGGCAGCAGCCACTGGTAACAGGATTAGCAGAGCGAGGTATGTAGGCGGTGCTACAGA
GTTCTTGAAGTGGTGGCCTAACTACGGCTACACTAGAAGAACAGTATTTGGTATCTGCGCTCTGCTGAAG
CCAGTTACCTTCGGAAAAAGAGTTGGTAGCTCTTGATCCGGCAAACAAACCACCGCTGGTAGCGGTGGTT
TTTTTGTTTGCAAGCAGCAGATTACGCGCAGAAAAAAAGGATCTCAAGAAGATCCTTTGATCTTTTCTAC
GGGGTCTGACGCTCAGTGGAACGAAAACTCACGTTAAGGGATTTTGGTCATGAGATTATCAAAAAGGATC
TTCACCTAGATCCTTTTAAATTAAAAATGAAGTTTTAAATCAATCTAAAGTATATATGAGTAAACTTGGT
CTGACAGTTACCAATGCTTAATCAGTGAGGCACCTATCTCAGCGATCTGTCTATTTCGTTCATCCATAGT
TGCCTGACTCCCCGTCGTGTAGATAACTACGATACGGGAGGGCTTACCATCTGGCCCCAGTGCTGCAATG
ATACCGCGAGACCCACGCTCACCGGCTCCAGATTTATCAGCAATAAACCAGCCAGCCGGAAGGGCCGAGC
GCAGAAGTGGTCCTGCAACTTTATCCGCCTCCATCCAGTCTATTAATTGTTGCCGGGAAGCTAGAGTAAG
TAGTTCGCCAGTTAATAGTTTGCGCAACGTTGTTGCCATTGCTACAGGCATCGTGGTGTCACGCTCGTCG
TTTGGTATGGCTTCATTCAGCTCCGGTTCCCAACGATCAAGGCGAGTTACATGATCCCCCATGTTGTGCA
AAAAAGCGGTTAGCTCCTTCGGTCCTCCGATCGTTGTCAGAAGTAAGTTGGCCGCAGTGTTATCACTCAT
GGTTATGGCAGCACTGCATAATTCTCTTACTGTCATGCCATCCGTAAGATGCTTTTCTGTGACTGGTGAG
TACTCAACCAAGTCATTCTGAGAATAGTGTATGCGGCGACCGAGTTGCTCTTGCCCGGCGTCAATACGGG
ATAATACCGCGCCACATAGCAGAACTTTAAAAGTGCTCATCATTGGAAAACGTTCTTCGGGGCGAAAACT
CTCAAGGATCTTACCGCTGTTGAGATCCAGTTCGATGTAACCCACTCGTGCACCCAACTGATCTTCAGCA
TCTTTTACTTTCACCAGCGTTTCTGGGTGAGCAAAAACAGGAAGGCAAAATGCCGCAAAAAAGGGAATAA
GGGCGACACGGAAATGTTGAATACTCATACTCTTCCTTTTTCAATATTATTGAAGCATTTATCAGGGTTA
TTGTCTCATGAGCGGATACATATTTGAATGTATTTAGAAAAATAAACAAATAGGGGTTCCGCGCACATTT
CCCCGAAAAGTGCCACCTGACGTC
Features (pLannotate 1.2.2; 26 found; start..end, strand, type, name):
     28..80      -  misc_feature   bom (fragment): basis of mobility region from pBR322
    235..614     +  enhancer       CMV enhancer: human cytomegalovirus immediate early enhancer
    615..818     +  promoter       CMV promoter: human cytomegalovirus (CMV) immediate early promoter
    814..847     +  LTR            5' LTR (truncated) (fragment): truncated 5' long terminal repeat (LTR) from HIV-1
    863..881     +  promoter       T7 promoter: promoter for bacteriophage T7 RNA polymerase
    910..981     +  CDS            MAP2K2 (fragment): MP2K2_HUMAN - Also known as MEK2, MKK2, PRKMK2. Experimental evidence at protein level: Swiss-Prot protein existence level 1. Catalyzes the concomitant phosphorylation of a threonine and a tyrosine residue in a Thr-Glu-Tyr sequence located in MAP kinases. Activates the ERK1 and ERK2 MAP kinases (By similarity). Activates BRAF in a KSR1 or KSR2-dependent manner; by binding to KSR1 or KSR2 releases the inhibitory intramolecular interaction between KSR1 or KSR2 protein kinase and N-terminal domains which promotes KSR1 or KSR2-BRAF dimerization and BRAF activation (PubMed:29433126). From Homo sapi
    976..1326    +  CDS            TVMV protease (fragment): tobacco vein mottling virus NIa protease (Nallamsetty et al., 2004)
   1483..1800    +  CDS            miniSOG: miniSOG is a basic (constitutively fluorescent) cyan fluorescent protein published in 2011, derived from Arabidopsis thaliana. It requires the cofactor flavin for fluorescence.
   1949..2304    +  CDS            TVMV protease (fragment): tobacco vein mottling virus NIa protease (Nallamsetty et al., 2004)
   2332..2649    +  CDS            miniSOG: miniSOG is a basic (constitutively fluorescent) cyan fluorescent protein published in 2011, derived from Arabidopsis thaliana. It requires the cofactor flavin for fluorescence.
   2722..2739    +  CDS            TVMV site (fragment): tobacco vein mottling virus (TVMV) NIa protease recognition and cleavage site
   2743..3450    +  CDS            mCherry: mCherry is a basic (constitutively fluorescent) red fluorescent protein published in 2004, derived from Discosoma sp.. It is reported to be a very rapidly-maturing monomer with low acid sensitivity.
   3497..3721    +  polyA_signal   bGH poly(A) signal: bovine growth hormone polyadenylation signal
   3725..3746    +  promoter       SV40 promoter (fragment): SV40 enhancer and early promoter
   3767..4195    +  rep_origin     f1 ori (sequence partly withheld): f1 bacteriophage origin of replication; arrow indicates direction of (+) strand synthesis
   4209..4538    +  promoter       SV40 promoter: SV40 enhancer and early promoter
   4605..5396    +  CDS            neo: KKA2_KLEPN - Also known as kan, nptII. Experimental evidence at protein level: Swiss-Prot protein existence level 1. Resistance to kanamycin, neomycin, paromomycin, ribostamycin, butirosin and gentamicin B. From Klebsiella pneumoniae.
   5420..5578    +  CDS            ble (fragment): BLE_KLEPN - Experimental evidence at protein level: Swiss-Prot protein existence level 1. Binding protein with a strong affinity to the bleomycin family of antibiotics. Binds to CL990; an antimitotic-antibiotic compound. From Klebsiella pneumoniae.
   5573..5694    +  polyA_signal   SV40 poly(A) signal: SV40 polyadenylation signal
   5767..5783    -  protein_bind   lac operator: The lac repressor binds to the lac operator to inhibit transcription in E. coli. This inhibition can be relieved by adding lactose or isopropyl-β-D-thiogalactopyranoside (IPTG). lac repressor encoded by lacI
   5791..5821    -  promoter       lac promoter: promoter for the E. coli lac operon
   5836..5857    -  protein_bind   CAP binding site: CAP binding activates transcription in the presence of cAMP. E. coli catabolite activator protein
   5870..5962    -  CDS            lacI (fragment): lac repressor; lacI; The lac repressor binds to the lac operator to inhibit transcription in E. coli. This inhibition can be relieved by adding lactose or isopropyl-β-D-thiogalactopyranoside (IPTG).
   6145..6733    -  rep_origin     ori: high-copy-number ColE1/pMB1/pBR322/pUC origin of replication
   6904..7764    -  CDS            AmpR: β-lactamase; bla; confers resistance to ampicillin, carbenicillin, and related antibiotics
   7765..7869    -  promoter       AmpR promoter: bla
