[The description below was written by a language model from this plasmid's Addgene catalogue record and pLannotate feature annotations shown in this document.]
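Description:
pCMV-NES-TvmvC-43LK-iLID-TvmvN-TVMVseq(P1'S)-mCherry is a mammalian expression plasmid of about 7.9 kb built on the pcDNA3.1 backbone. It is propagated in E. coli at high copy from a ColE1/pUC-type origin under ampicillin selection (AmpR with its bla promoter). It also carries an f1 origin and an SV40 promoter-driven neomycin resistance cassette with an SV40 poly(A) signal, which would allow G418 selection of stably transfected cells. The CMV enhancer/promoter drives the insert, a T7 promoter lies just upstream of the coding region, and the bGH polyadenylation signal terminates transcription.

The payload is a single fusion protein. It begins with a nuclear export signal, which the automated annotation matches to a short MAP2K2 (MEK2) fragment. This is followed by the C-terminal fragment of tobacco vein mottling virus (TVMV) NIa protease, a linker named 43LK, the light-responsive iLID module, and the N-terminal TVMV protease fragment. A TVMV cleavage sequence carrying a P1' serine substitution and mCherry complete the fusion. The feature table reports two segments labelled miniSOG, one between the protease halves and one between the second protease fragment and the cleavage site. These are most likely homology hits to LOV2-type photosensory domains such as that in iLID rather than true miniSOG, although the record does not explain why there are two.

According to the associated publication title, the design belongs to a single-component, light-assisted uncaging switch for endoproteolytic release. The layout suggests that illumination controls activity of the rearranged split protease, which can then cut the adjacent site and free mCherry as a red fluorescent readout. The exact mechanism is not stated in the record.
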