Addgene plasmid #210504: pCMV-NES-TvmvC-43LK-iLID-TvmvN-TVMVseq(P1'S)-mCherry
Purpose: expresses NES-TvmvC-43LK-iLID-TvmvN-TVMVseq(P1'S)-mCherry component in mammalian cells
Depositing lab: Dongmin Lee. Depositing organization: Korea University Medical Center. Publication: A single-component, light-assisted uncaging switch for endoproteolytic release. Cui M, Lee S, Ban SH, Ryu JR, Shen M, Yang SH, Kim JY, Choi SK, Han J, Kim Y, Han K, Lee D, Sun W, Kwon HB, Lee D. Nat Chem Biol. 2024 Mar;20(3):353-364. doi: 10.1038/s41589-023-01480-6. Epub 2023 Nov 16. PubMed 37973890.
Backbone
  Vector backbone: pcDNA3.1
  Total vector size (bp): 7903
  Vector type: Mammalian Expression
Growth in bacteria
  Bacterial resistance: Ampicillin, 100 μg/mL
  Growth temperature: 37°C
  Growth strain: DH5alpha
  Copy number: High Copy
Gene/Insert
  Gene/Insert name: NES-TvmvC-43LK-iLID-TvmvN-TVMVseq(P1'S)-mCherry
  Cloning method: Unknown
  Sequencing primers: 5′ taatacgactcactatagg; 3′ ggtttaaacgggccc
Terms and licenses: Academic/Nonprofit Terms; Industry Terms: Not Available to Industry
Depositor comments: Please visit https://doi.org/10.21203/rs.3.rs-1628455/v1 for preprint.
How to cite: pCMV-NES-TvmvC-43LK-iLID-TvmvN-TVMVseq(P1'S)-mCherry was a gift from Dongmin Lee (Addgene plasmid # 210504 ; http://n2t.net/addgene:210504 ; RRID:Addgene_210504)
